>Addgene plasmid #43633 | III-GCTG | depositor partial sequence | sequence record 58898 | III-GCTG sequence 426 bps
CGTCTCGGCTCACCCCAGAGCAGGTCGTGGCAATCGCGAGCAATAACGGCGGAAAACAGGCTTTGGAAAC
GGTGCAGAGGCTCCTTCCAGTGCTGTGCCAAGCGCACGGACTGACCCCAGAGCAGGTCGTGGCGATCGCA
AGCCACGACGGAGGAAAGCAAGCCTTGGAAACAGTACAGAGGCTGTTGCCTGTGCTGTGCCAAGCGCACG
GCCTCACCCCAGAGCAGGTCGTGGCCATTGCCTCGAATGGAGGGGGCAAACAGGCGTTGGAAACCGTACA
ACGATTGCTGCCGGTGCTGTGCCAAGCGCACGGATTAACCCCAGAGCAGGTCGTGGCAATCGCGAGCAAT
AACGGCGGAAAACAGGCTTTGGAAACGGTGCAGAGGCTCCTTCCAGTGCTGTGCCAAGCGCACGGACTCA
GAGACG
