>Addgene plasmid #43633 | III-GCTG | addgene partial sequence | sequence record 62020 | M13-F20 5'-TGTAAAACGACGGCCAGT-3'
CTATAGGGCGAATTGGGCCCTCTAGATGCATGCTCGAGCGGCCGCCAGTGTGATGGATATCTGCAGAATT
CGCCCTTAAGTATCTTTCCTGTGCCCACGTCTCTGAGTCCGTGCGCTTGGCACAGCACTGGAAGGAGCCT
CTGCACCGTTTCCAAAGCCTGTTTTCCGCCGTTATTGCTCGCGATTGCCACGACCTGCTCTGGGGTTAAT
CCGTGCGCTTGGCACAGCACCGGCAGCAATCGTTGTACGGTTTCCAACGCCTGTTTGCCCCCTCCATTCG
AGGCAATGGCCACGACCTGCTCTGGGGTGAGGCCGTGCGCTTGGCACAGCACAGGCAACAGCCTCTGTAC
TGTTTCCAAGGCTTGCTTTCCTCCGTCGTGGCTTGCGATCGCCACGACCTGCTCTGGGGTCAGTCCGTGC
GCTTGGCACAGCACTGGAAGGAGCCTCTGCACCGTTTCCAAAGCCTGTTTTCCGCCGTTATTGCTCGCGA
TTGCCACGACCTGCTCTGGGGTGAGCCGAGACGCGCTAGGACGGCATCTATATAAGGGCGAATTCCAGCA
CACTGGCGGCCGTTACTAGTGGATCCGAGCTCGGTACCAAGCTTGATGCATAGCTTGAGTATTCTATAGT
GTCACCTAAATAGCTTGGCGTAATCATGGTCATAGCTGTTTCCTGTGTGAAATTGTTATCCGCTCACAAT
TCCACACAACATACGAGCCGGAAGCATAAAGTGTAAAGCCTGGGGTGCCTAATGAGTGAGCTAACTCACA
TTAATTGCGTTGCGCTCACTGCCCGCTTTCCAGTCGGGAAACCTGTCGTGCCAGCTGCATTAATGAATCG
GCCAACGCGCGGGGAGAGGCGGTTTGCGTATTGGGCGCTCTTCCGCTTCCTCGCTCACTGACTCGCTGCG
CT
