[The description below was written by a language model from this plasmid's Addgene catalogue record.]
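Description:
III-GCTG is a bacterial cloning plasmid built on the commercial pCRII-TOPO backbone (about 4 kb without insert), into which a 426 bp synthetic insert was placed by TOPO cloning. It is a high-copy plasmid that carries both ampicillin and kanamycin resistance, so either or both drugs can be used for selection in E. coli. The record lists it purely as a cloning vector. No promoter is described as driving expression of the insert in any host, and no tags, reporters or eukaryotic selection markers are recorded. The T7 and M13 reverse priming sites flanking the pCRII-TOPO cloning site are the listed sequencing primers for reading across the insert.

The record does not describe the insert beyond its name, its synthetic origin and its length. The associated publication reports a TALEN genome-editing system for generating human stem cell-based disease models, so the plasmid most likely belongs to a library of pre-assembled TAL effector repeat modules. On that reading, "GCTG" would denote the four DNA bases recognised by a block of four repeats, and "III" would denote the block's position in the ordered assembly of a full repeat array. An insert of roughly 426 bp is consistent with four TAL repeats of about 34 amino acids each, but this interpretation is inferred from the naming and the size rather than stated in the catalogue fields. Such a plasmid would serve as a storage and source vector from which the module is taken for assembly with other positional blocks into a TALEN expression backbone. No feature table was supplied, so the exact boundaries, the flanking assembly sites and the insert orientation cannot be given.
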