Addgene plasmid #43633: III-GCTG
Depositing lab: Chad Cowan & Kiran Musunuru. Depositing organization: Harvard University. Publication: A TALEN Genome-Editing System for Generating Human Stem Cell-Based Disease Models. Ding Q, Lee YK, Schaefer EA, Peters DT, Veres A, Kim K, Kuperwasser N, Motola DL, Meissner TB, Hendriks WT, Trevisan M, Gupta RM, Moisan A, Banks E, Friesen M, Schinzel RT, Xia F, Tang A, Xia Y, Figueroa E, Wann A, Ahfeldt T, Daheron L, Zhang F, Rubin LL, Peng LF, Chung RT, Musunuru K, Cowan CA. Cell Stem Cell. 2012 Dec 12. pii: S1934-5909(12)00645-5. doi: 10.1016/j.stem.2012.11.011. PubMed 23246482.
Backbone
  Vector backbone: pCRII-TOPO
  Backbone manufacturer: Invitrogen
  Backbone size w/o insert (bp): 3973
  Vector type: Bacterial Cloning
Growth in bacteria
  Bacterial resistance: Ampicillin and Kanamycin, 100 & 50 μg/mL
  Growth temperature: 37°C
  Growth strain: Top10
  Copy number: High Copy
Gene/Insert
  Gene/Insert name: III-GCTG
  Species: Synthetic
  Insert size (bp): 426
  Cloning method: TOPO Cloning
  Sequencing primers: 5′ T7; 3′ M13-rev
Terms and licenses: Academic/Nonprofit Terms; Industry Terms: Not Available to Industry
How to cite: III-GCTG was a gift from Chad Cowan & Kiran Musunuru (Addgene plasmid # 43633 ; http://n2t.net/addgene:43633 ; RRID:Addgene_43633)
